>Addgene plasmid #242914 | pCK660 | addgene full sequence | sequence record 486138 | Addgene NGS Result
AAGATCATCTTATTAATCAGATAAAATATTTCTAGATTTCAGTGCAATTTATCTCTTCAAATGTAGCACC
TGAAGTCAGCCCCATACGATATAAGTTGTTACTAGTGCTTGGATTCTCACCAATAAAAAACGCCCGGCGG
CAACCGAGCGTTCTGAACAAATCCAGATGGAGTTCTGAGGTCATTACTGGATCTATCAACAGGAGTCCAA
GCGAGCTCGATATCAAATTACGCCCCGCCCTGCCACTCATCGCAGTACTGTTGTAATTCATTAAGCATTC
TGCCGACATGGAAGCCATCACAAACGGCATGATGAACCTGAATCGCCAGCGGCATCAGCACCTTGTCGCC
TTGCGTATAATATTTGCCCATGGTGAAAACGGGGGCGAAGAAGTTGTCCATATTGGCCACGTTTAAATCA
AAACTGGTGAAACTCACCCAGGGATTGGCTGAGACGAAAAACATATTCTCAATAAACCCTTTAGGGAAAT
AGGCCAGGTTTTCACCGTAACACGCCACATCTTGCGAATATATGTGTAGAAACTGCCGGAAATCGTCGTG
GTATTCACTCCAGAGCGATGAAAACGTTTCAGTTTGCTCATGGAAAACGGTGTAACAAGGGTGAACACTA
TCCCATATCACCAGCTCACCGTCTTTCATTGCCATACGAAATTCCGGATGAGCATTCATCAGGCGGGCAA
GAATGTGAATAAAGGCCGGATAAAACTTGTGCTTATTTTTCTTTACGGTCTTTAAAAAGGCCGTAATATC
CAGCTGAACGGTCTGGTTATAGGTACATTGAGCAACTGACTGAAATGCCTCAAAATGTTCTTTACGATGC
CATTGGGATATATCAACGGTGGTATATCCAGTGATTTTTTTCTCCATTTTAGCTTCCTTAGCTCCTGAAA
ATCTCGATAACTCAAAAAATACGCCCGGTAGTGATCTTATTTCATTATGGTGAAAGTTGGAACCTCTTAC
GTGCCGATCAACGTCTCATTTTCGCCAGATATCGACGTCTTAAGTTACGAAATCATCCTGTGGAGCTTAG
TAGGTTTAGCAAGATGGCAGCGCCTAAATGTAGAATGATAAAAGGATTAAGAGATTAATTTCCCTAAAAA
TGATAAAACAAGCGTTTTGAAAGCGCTTGTTTTTTTGGTTTGCAGTCAGAGTAGAATAGAAGTATCAAAA
AAAGCACCGACTCGGTGCCACTTTTTCAAGTTGATAACGGACTAGCCTTATTTTAACTTGCTATGCTGTT
TTGAATGGTTCCAACAAGATTATTTTATAACTTTTATAACAAATAATCAAGGAGAAATTCAAAGAAATTT
ATCAGCCATAAAACAATACTTAATACTATAGAATGATAACAAAATAAACTACTTTTTAAAAGAATTTTGT
GTTATAATCTATTTATTATTAAGTATTGGGTAATATTTTTTGAAGAGATATTTTGAAAAAGAAAAATTAA
AGCATATTAAACTAATTTCGGAGGTCATTAAAACTATTATTGAAATCATCAAACTCATTATGGATTTAAT
TTAAACTTTTTATTTTAGGAGGCAAAAATGGATAAGAAATACTCAATAGGCTTAGCTATCGGCACAAATA
GCGTCGGATGGGCGGTGATCACTGATGAATATAAGGTTCCGTCTAAAAAGTTCAAGGTTCTGGGAAATAC
AGACCGCCACAGTATCAAAAAAAATCTTATAGGGGCTCTTTTATTTGACAGTGGAGAGACAGCGGAAGCG
ACTCGTCTCAAACGGACAGCTCGTAGAAGGTATACACGTCGGAAGAATCGTATTTGTTATCTACAGGAGA
TTTTTTCAAATGAGATGGCGAAAGTAGATGATAGTTTCTTTCATCGACTTGAAGAGTCTTTTTTGGTGGA
AGAAGACAAGAAGCATGAACGTCATCCTATTTTTGGAAATATAGTAGATGAAGTTGCTTATCATGAGAAA
TATCCAACTATCTATCATCTGCGAAAAAAATTGGTAGATTCTACTGATAAAGCGGATTTGCGCTTAATCT
ATTTGGCCTTAGCGCATATGATTAAGTTTCGTGGTCATTTTTTGATTGAGGGAGATTTAAATCCTGATAA
TAGTGATGTGGACAAACTATTTATCCAGTTGGTACAAACCTACAATCAATTATTTGAAGAAAACCCTATT
AACGCAAGTGGAGTAGATGCTAAAGCGATTCTTTCTGCACGATTGAGTAAATCAAGACGATTAGAAAATC
TCATTGCTCAGCTCCCCGGTGAGAAGAAAAATGGCTTATTTGGGAATCTCATTGCTTTGTCATTGGGTTT
GACCCCTAATTTTAAATCAAATTTTGATTTGGCAGAAGATGCTAAATTACAGCTTTCAAAAGATACTTAC
GATGATGATTTAGATAATTTATTGGCGCAAATTGGAGATCAATATGCTGATTTGTTTTTGGCAGCTAAGA
ATTTATCAGATGCTATTTTACTTTCAGATATCCTAAGAGTAAATACTGAAATAACTAAGGCTCCCCTATC
AGCTTCAATGATTAAACGCTACGATGAACATCATCAAGACTTGACTCTTTTAAAAGCTTTAGTTCGACAA
CAACTTCCAGAAAAGTATAAAGAAATCTTTTTTGATCAATCAAAAAACGGATATGCAGGTTATATTGATG
GGGGAGCTAGCCAAGAAGAATTTTATAAATTTATCAAACCAATTTTAGAAAAAATGGATGGTACTGAGGA
ATTATTGGTGAAACTAAATCGTGAAGATTTGCTGCGCAAGCAACGGACCTTTGACAACGGCTCTATTCCC
CATCAAATTCACTTGGGTGAGCTGCATGCTATTTTGAGAAGACAAGAAGACTTTTATCCATTTTTAAAAG
ACAATCGTGAGAAGATTGAAAAAATCTTGACTTTTCGAATTCCTTATTATGTTGGTCCATTGGCGCGTGG
CAATAGTCGTTTTGCATGGATGACTCGGAAGTCTGAAGAAACAATTACCCCATGGAATTTTGAAGAAGTT
GTCGATAAAGGTGCTTCAGCTCAATCATTTATTGAACGCATGACAAACTTTGATAAAAATCTTCCAAATG
AAAAAGTACTACCAAAACATAGTTTGCTTTATGAGTATTTTACGGTTTATAACGAATTGACAAAGGTCAA
ATATGTTACTGAAGGAATGCGAAAACCAGCATTTCTTTCAGGTGAACAGAAGAAAGCCATTGTTGATTTA
CTCTTCAAAACAAATCGAAAAGTAACCGTTAAGCAATTAAAAGAAGATTATTTCAAAAAAATAGAATGTT
TTGATAGTGTTGAAATTTCAGGAGTTGAAGATAGATTTAATGCTTCATTAGGTACCTACCATGATTTGCT
AAAAATTATTAAAGATAAAGATTTTTTGGATAATGAAGAAAATGAAGATATCTTAGAGGATATTGTTTTA
ACATTGACCTTATTTGAAGATAGGGAGATGATTGAGGAAAGACTTAAAACATATGCTCACCTCTTTGATG
ATAAGGTGATGAAACAGCTTAAACGTCGCCGTTATACTGGTTGGGGACGTTTGTCTCGAAAATTGATTAA
TGGTATTAGGGATAAGCAATCTGGCAAAACAATATTAGATTTTTTGAAATCAGATGGTTTTGCCAATCGC
AATTTTATGCAGCTGATCCATGATGATAGTTTGACATTTAAAGAAGACATTCAAAAAGCACAAGTGTCTG
GACAAGGCGATAGTTTACATGAACATATTGCAAATTTAGCTGGTAGCCCTGCTATTAAAAAAGGTATTTT
ACAGACTGTAAAAGTTGTTGATGAATTGGTCAAAGTAATGGGGCGGCATAAGCCAGAAAATATCGTTATT
GAAATGGCACGTGAAAATCAGACAACTCAAAAGGGCCAGAAAAATTCGCGAGAGCGTATGAAACGAATCG
AAGAAGGTATCAAAGAATTAGGAAGTCAGATTCTTAAAGAGCATCCTGTTGAAAATACTCAATTGCAAAA
TGAAAAGCTCTATCTCTATTATCTCCAAAATGGAAGAGACATGTATGTGGACCAAGAATTAGATATTAAT
CGTTTAAGTGATTATGATGTCGATGCCATTGTTCCACAAAGTTTCCTTAAAGACGATTCAATAGACAATA
AGGTCTTAACGCGTTCTGATAAAAATCGTGGTAAATCGGATAACGTTCCAAGTGAAGAAGTAGTCAAAAA
GATGAAAAACTATTGGAGACAACTTCTAAACGCCAAGTTAATCACTCAACGTAAGTTTGATAATTTAACG
AAAGCTGAACGTGGAGGTTTGAGTGAACTTGATAAAGCTGGTTTTATCAAACGCCAATTGGTTGAAACTC
GCCAAATCACTAAGCATGTGGCACAAATTTTGGATAGTCGCATGAATACTAAATACGATGAAAATGATAA
ACTTATTCGAGAGGTTAAAGTGATTACCTTAAAATCTAAATTAGTTTCTGACTTCCGAAAAGATTTCCAA
TTCTATAAAGTACGTGAGATTAACAATTACCATCATGCCCATGATGCGTATCTAAATGCCGTCGTTGGAA
CTGCTTTGATTAAGAAATATCCAAAACTTGAATCGGAGTTTGTCTATGGTGATTATAAAGTTTATGATGT
TCGTAAAATGATTGCTAAGTCTGAGCAAGAAATAGGCAAAGCAACCGCAAAATATTTCTTTTACTCTAAT
ATCATGAACTTCTTCAAAACAGAAATTACACTTGCAAATGGAGAGATTCGCAAACGCCCTCTAATCGAAA
CTAATGGGGAAACTGGAGAAATTGTCTGGGATAAAGGGCGAGATTTTGCCACAGTGCGCAAAGTATTGTC
CATGCCCCAAGTCAATATTGTCAAGAAAACAGAAGTACAGACAGGCGGATTCTCCAAGGAGTCAATTTTA
CCAAAAAGAAATTCGGACAAGCTTATTGCTCGTAAAAAAGACTGGGATCCAAAAAAATATGGTGGTTTTG
ATAGTCCAACGGTAGCTTATTCAGTCCTAGTGGTTGCTAAGGTGGAAAAAGGGAAATCGAAGAAGTTAAA
ATCCGTTAAAGAGTTACTAGGGATCACAATTATGGAAAGAAGTTCCTTTGAAAAAAATCCGATTGACTTT
TTAGAAGCTAAAGGATATAAGGAAGTTAAAAAAGACTTAATCATTAAACTACCTAAATATAGTCTTTTTG
AGTTAGAAAACGGTCGTAAACGGATGCTGGCTAGTGCCGGAGAATTACAAAAAGGAAATGAGCTGGCTCT
GCCAAGCAAATATGTGAATTTTTTATATTTAGCTAGTCATTATGAAAAGTTGAAGGGTAGTCCAGAAGAT
AACGAACAAAAACAATTGTTTGTGGAGCAGCATAAGCATTATTTAGATGAGATTATTGAGCAAATCAGTG
AATTTTCTAAGCGTGTTATTTTAGCAGATGCCAATTTAGATAAAGTTCTTAGTGCATATAACAAACATAG
AGACAAACCAATACGTGAACAAGCAGAAAATATTATTCATTTATTTACGTTGACGAATCTTGGAGCTCCC
GCTGCTTTTAAATATTTTGATACAACAATTGATCGTAAACGATATACGTCTACAAAAGAAGTTTTAGATG
CCACTCTTATCCATCAATCCATCACTGGTCTTTATGAAACACGCATTGATTTGAGTCAGCTAGGAGGTGA
CTAACTCGAGTAAGGATCTCCAGGCATCAAATAAAACGAAAGGCTCAGTCGAAAGACTGGGCCTTTCGTT
TTATCTGTTGTTTGTCGGTGAACGCTCTCTACTAGAGTCACACTGGCTCACCTTCGGGTGGGCCTTTCTG
CGTTTATACCTAGAGCGCCCGGAAGAGAGTCAATTCAGGGTGGTGAATCCCCAGATCTTTTACGGCTAGC
TCAGCCCTAGGTATTATGCTAGCGAATTCATTAAAGAGGAGAAAGGTACCATGGGGCCCGCTTCTAACTT
TACTCAGTTCGTTCTCGTCGACAATGGCGGAACTGGCGACGTGACTGTCGCCCCAAGCAACTTCGCTAAC
GGGATCGCTGAATGGATCAGCTCTAACTCGCGTTCACAGGCTTACAAAGTAACCTGTAGCGTTCGTCAGA
GCTCTGCGCAGAATCGCAAATACACCATCAAAGTCGAGGTGCCTAAAGGCGCCTGGCGTTCGTACTTAAA
TATGGAACTAACCATTCCAATTTTCGCCACGAATTCCGACTGCGAGCTTATTGTTAAGGCAATGCAAGGT
CTCCTAAAAGATGGAAACCCGATTCCCTCAGCAATCGCAGCAAACTCCGGCATCTACGGTGGCGGAGGTA
GCATGTCCCATCAGAAAATTATTCAGGATCTTATCGCATGGATTGACGAGCATATTGACCAGCCGCTTAA
CATTGATGTAGTCGCAAAAAAATCAGGCTATTCAAAGTGGTACTTGCAACGAATGTTCCGCACGGTGACG
CATCAGACGCTTGGCGATTACATTCGCCAACGCCGCCTGTTACTGGCCGCCGTTGAGTTGCGCACCACCG
AGCGTCCGATTTTTGATATCGCAATGGACCTGGGTTATGTCTCGCAGCAGACCTTCTCCCGCGTTTTCGC
GCGGCAGTTTGATCGCACTCCCGCGGATTATCGCCACCGCCTGTAAGCGGCCGCCACGCAAAAAACCCCG
CTTCGGCGGGGTTTTTTCGCCCTAGGGATATATTCCGCTTCCTCGCTCACTGACTCGCTACGCTCGGTCG
TTCGACTGCGGCGAGCGGAAATGGCTTACGAACGGGGCGGAGATTTCCTGCCCGGGGCGAAAAAACCCCG
CCGAAGCGGGGTTTTTTGCGTGGGCGCGCCTTAATTTGCTGCTTTCCATTGAGCCTGTTTCTCTGCGCGA
CGTTCGCGGCGGCGTGTGCGTGCATTCATTTGCAAACTGAGTTGCAGCAACTCTTTTTCCTGCTGCATCT
GAAACTCACGTAAATCCAGCGGCAGTGTTGGAAGCGAGGTGGTTTCTGAAACGGCGATAGCGTCTTCAGG
CGGACGCCGTTTAAAGGGATCAATAATGATGTCATCAAGCGGATAATCGCTGGTGCCGTGGCGATACACT
GAACGTTCCACCACGTTTTTCAATTCACGAATATTTCCCGGCCAACGATAATTCAGCAATGTTTCTCTGG
CGCGCTCCGTAAACCCCGGGAACAGAGGCAGCTTGATTTCCCGACACATCTGGATGGCAAAGTATTCTGC
CATCAACATTATGTCGCTTTCGCGCTCGCGCAGTGGTGGCAGTTGTACAACATCAAAAGCCAGTCGGTCG
AGCAGGTCAGCGCGAAAAGTGCCTTCATTGACCATCGCCGGGAGATCGGCATTCGTCGCGCATACCAACC
GCACATTCACCTGCAATGGTTGGCTGCCGCCAACGCGCTCCAGTTCACCGTACTCAATCACGCGCAATAA
TTTCTCCTGCACCATCATCGGTGCCGTAGCGAGTTCATCAAGAAATAGCGTACCGCCGTCGGCACGTTCA
AATCTCCCTGGATGACGTTTTTGCGCACCGGTAAACGCCCCCGCTTCGTGACCAAACAGTTCGGAATCCA
GCAGATTTTCATTTAACGCCGCGCAGTTAAGGGAAATAAACGGCCCTTGCCAACGGGAGGAGAGATAATG
CAGGCGGCTGGCAATCAGCTCTTTACCGGTGCCGCGTTCGCCGATGATGAGCACCGGTTTGTCCAGCGGT
GCGAGATGCGAAACCTGTTCCAGCACTTCGAGAAAGCTGTTCGCCTCACCAAGTAAATTATCTTTGTATT
CTGCCATGGGCCCCATGGTACCTTTCTCCTCTTTAATGAATTCGCTAGCATAATACCTAGGGCTGAGCTA
GCCGTAAAATGCATCCTAGGGATATATTCCGCTTCCTCGCTCACTGACTCGCTACGCTCGGTCGTTCGAC
TGCGGCGAGCGGAAATGGCTTACGAACGGGGCGGAGATTTCCTGGAAGATGCCAGGAAGATACTTAACAG
GGAAGTGAGAGGGCCGCGGCAAAGCCGTTTTTCCATAGGCTCCGCCCCCCTGACAAGCATCACGAAATCT
GACGCTCAAATCAGTGGTGGCGAAACCCGACAGGACTATAAAGATACCAGGCGTTTCCCCCTGGCGGCTC
CCTCGTGCGCTCTCCTGTTCCTGCCTTTCGGTTTACCGGTGTCATTCCGCTGTTATGGCCGCGTTTGTCT
CATTCCACGCCTGACACTCAGTTCCGGGTAGGCAGTTCGCTCCAAGCTGGACTGTATGCACGAACCCCCC
GTTCAGTCCGACCGCTGCGCCTTATCCGGTAACTATCGTCTTGAGTCCAACCCGGAAAGACATGCAAAAG
CACCACTGGCAGCAGCCACTGGTAATTGATTTAGAGGAGTTAGTCTTGAAGTCATGCGCCGGTTAAGGCT
AAACTGAAAGGACAAGTTTTGGTGACTGCGCTCCTCCAAGCCAGTTACCTCGGTTCAAAGAGTTGGTAGC
TCAGAGAACCTTCGAAAAACCGCCCTGCAAGGCGGTTTTTTCGTTTTCAGAGCAAGAGATTACGCGCAGA
CCAAAACGATCTCAAG
Features (pLannotate 1.2.2; 15 found; start..end, strand, type, name):
    113..207     -  terminator     lambda t0 terminator: transcription terminator from phage lambda
    231..887     -  CDS            cat: CAT_ECOLX - Experimental evidence at protein level: Swiss-Prot protein existence level 1. This enzyme is an effector of chloramphenicol resistance in bacteria. From Escherichia coli. This protein is used as a marker in many commonly used cloning vectors, such as pACYC184.
    888..990     -  promoter       cat promoter: promoter of the E. coli cat gene encoding chloramphenicol acetyltransferase
   1194..1272    -  misc_RNA       tracrRNA: trans-activating CRISPR RNA for the Streptococcus pyogenes CRISPR/Cas9 system
   1568..5672    +  CDS            dCas9 (fragment): catalytically dead mutant of the Cas9 endonuclease from the Streptococcus pyogenes Type II CRISPR/Cas system RNA-guided DNA-binding protein that lacks endonuclease activity due to the D10A mutation in the RuvC catalytic domain and the H840A mutation in the HNH catalytic domain
   5698..5769    +  terminator     rrnB T1 terminator: transcription terminator T1 from the E. coli rrnB gene
   5785..5812    +  terminator     T7Te terminator: phage T7 early transcription terminator
   5824..5858    +  promoter       lacIq promoter (fragment): lacI (mutant); In the lacIq allele, a single base change in the promoter boosts expression of the lacI gene about 10-fold.
   5940..6287    +  CDS            CAPSD_BPMS2 (fragment): Experimental evidence at protein level: Swiss-Prot protein existence level 1. Acts as a translational repressor of viral replicase synthesis late in infection. This latter function is the result of capsid protein interaction with an RNA hairpin which contains the replicase ribosome-binding site. From Escherichia phage MS2 (Bacteriophage MS2).
   6303..6623    +  CDS            soxS: SOXS_ECOLI - Experimental evidence at protein level: Swiss-Prot protein existence level 1. Transcriptional activator of the superoxide response regulon of E.coli that includes at least 10 genes such as sodA, nfo, zwf and micF. Binds the DNA sequence 5'-GCACN(7)CAA-3'. It also facilitates the subsequent binding of RNA polymerase to the micF and the nfo promoters. From Escherichia coli (strain K12).
   6683..6738    -  rep_origin     RSF ori (fragment): Plasmids containing the RSF 1030 origin of replication can be propagated in E. coli cells that contain additional plasmids with compatible origins.
   6824..6877    -  CDS            λ N peptide (fragment): N-terminal RNA-binding domain from the λ bacteriophage antiterminator protein N (Baron-Benhamou et al., 2004)
   6890..7777    -  CDS            pspF (fragment): PSPF_ECOLI - Also known as ycjB. Experimental evidence at protein level: Swiss-Prot protein existence level 1. Transcriptional activator for the phage shock protein (psp) operon (pspABCDE) and pspG gene. From Escherichia coli (strain K12).
   7867..7922    -  rep_origin     RSF ori (fragment): Plasmids containing the RSF 1030 origin of replication can be propagated in E. coli cells that contain additional plasmids with compatible origins.
   8010..8555    -  rep_origin     p15A ori: Plasmids containing the medium-copy-number p15A origin of replication can be propagated in E. coli cells that contain a second plasmid with the ColE1 origin.
