[The description below was written by a language model from this plasmid's Addgene catalogue record and pLannotate feature annotations shown in this document.]
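Description:
pCK660 is an 8.6 kb bacterial CRISPR activation (CRISPRa) plasmid built on the pCD442 backbone for use in E. coli and related synthetic biology work. It replicates from a p15A origin, catalogued as low copy and compatible with ColE1-type plasmids, and is selected with chloramphenicol through a cat gene driven by its native promoter and followed by a lambda t0 terminator. Two very short matches to the RSF origin flank the PspF cassette. At about 56 nt each, they are unlikely to be functional origins and more likely reflect shared spacer or terminator-like sequence.

The plasmid constitutively expresses three protein components. The first is catalytically dead Streptococcus pyogenes Cas9 (D10A/H840A), which binds DNA under guide RNA direction without cutting and is terminated by the rrnB T1 and T7Te terminators. An upstream tracrRNA annotation probably comes from the native S. pyogenes locus. The second is a fusion of the MS2 coat protein (MCP) to the E. coli transcriptional activator SoxS. A short promoter upstream of it is annotated as a lacIq fragment, but the record does not name the promoter for this cassette. The third, on the opposite strand, is the catalogued insert: a fragment of the E. coli activator PspF fused to the λN22 RNA-binding peptide, expressed from the BBa_J23107 constitutive promoter.

No guide RNA is encoded, so a scaffold RNA carrying MS2 or boxB hairpins would presumably be supplied from a separate compatible plasmid. These hairpins recruit MCP-SoxS or PspF-λN22 to dCas9-bound sites, allowing the two activators to be tested alone or together. The associated study used this arrangement to map synergistic and antagonistic effects between bacterial CRISPRa systems.
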