Addgene plasmid #242914: pCK660
Purpose: Constitutive expression of dCas9, MCP-SoxS, and PspF-λN22
Depositing lab: Jesse Zalatan. Depositing organization: University of Washington. Publication: Systematic Mapping of Bacterial CRISPRa Systems for Synergistic Gene Activation Reveals Antagonistic Effects. Kiattisewee C, Karanjia AV, Cardiff RAL, Olander KE, Leejareon P, Alvi SS, Carothers JM, Zalatan JG. ACS Synth Biol. 2025 Jul 22. doi: 10.1021/acssynbio.5c00358. PubMed 40693287.
Backbone
  Vector backbone: pCD442
  Vector type: CRISPR, Synthetic Biology
Growth in bacteria
  Bacterial resistance: Chloramphenicol, 25 μg/mL
  Growth temperature: 37°C
  Growth strain: DH5alpha
  Copy number: Low Copy
Gene/Insert
  Gene/Insert name: PspF-λN22
  Species: Synthetic
  Entrez Gene: pspF (a.k.a. b1303, ECK1298, ycjB)
  Promoter: BBa_J23107
  Cloning method: Gibson Cloning
  Sequencing primers: 5′ CACGCATTGATTTGAGTCAGC; 3′ tcgtaagccatttccgctcg
Terms and licenses: Academic/Nonprofit Terms; Industry Terms: Not Available to Industry
Depositor comments: Please visit https://doi.org/10.1101/2025.05.14.654134 for bioRxiv preprint.
How to cite: pCK660 was a gift from Jesse Zalatan (Addgene plasmid # 242914 ; http://n2t.net/addgene:242914 ; RRID:Addgene_242914)
